>Addgene plasmid #183849 | JBL6412 | addgene full sequence | sequence record 366968 | Addgene NGS Result
GAATTCTAAAGATCTTTGACAGCTAGCTCAGTCCTAGGTATAATACTAGTCCGTTCTCAACGGGGTGCCA
CGCGTACGCGTGCGCTGAGAAAATACCCGTCGAACCTGATCCGGATAACGCCGGCGAAGGGATTTGAGGA
GTCCTTTGCCACTCTTTTTTGAGGTGCAAAGTGTTAAAAAAAATGAGCAAAGGAGAAGAACTTTTCACTG
GAGTTGTCCCAATTCTTGTTGAATTAGATGGTGATGTTAATGGGCACAAATTTTCTGTCCGTGGAGAGGG
TGAAGGTGATGCTACAAACGGAAAACTCACCCTTAAATTTATTTGCACTACTGGAAAACTACCTGTTCCG
TGGCCAACACTTGTCACTACTCTGACCTATGGTGTTCAATGCTTTTCCCGTTATCCGGATCACATGAAAC
GGCATGACTTTTTCAAGAGTGCCATGCCCGAAGGTTATGTACAGGAACGCACTATATCTTTCAAAGATGA
CGGGACCTACAAGACGCGTGCTGAAGTCAAGTTTGAAGGTGATACCCTTGTTAATCGTATCGAGTTAAAG
GGTATTGATTTTAAAGAAGATGGAAACATTCTTGGACACAAACTCGAGTACAACTTTAACTCACACAATG
TATACATCACGGCAGACAAACAAAAGAATGGAATCAAAGCTAACTTCAAAATTCGCCACAACGTTGAAGA
TGGTTCCGTTCAACTAGCAGACCATTATCAACAAAATACTCCAATTGGCGATGGCCCTGTCCTTTTACCA
GACAACCATTACCTGTCGACACAATCTGTCCTTTCGAAAGATCCCAACGAAAAGCGTGACCACATGGTCC
TTCTTGAGTTTGTAACTGCTGCTGGGATTACACATGGCATGGATGAGCTCTACAAATAAGGATCTGAAGC
TTGGGCCCGAACAAAAACTCATCTCAGAAGAGGATCTGAATAGCGCCGTCGACCATCATCATCATCATCA
TTGAGTTTAAACGGTCTCCAGCTTGGCTGTTTTGGCGGATGAGAGAAGATTTTCAGCCTGATACAGATTA
AATCAGAACGCAGAAGCGGTCTGATAAAACAGAATTTGCCTGGCGGCAGTAGCGCGGTGGTCCCACCTGA
CCCCATGCCGAACTCAGAAGTGAAACGCCGTAGCGCCGATGGTAGTGTGGGGTCTCCCCATGCGAGAGTA
GGGAACTGCCAGGCATCAAATAAAACGAAAGGCTCAGTAGAAAGACTGGGCCTTTCGTTTTATCTGTTGT
TTGTCGGTGAACTGGATCCTTACTCGAGTCTAGACTGCAGTTGATCGGGCACGTAAGAGGTTCCAACTTT
CACCATAATGAAATAAGATCACTACCGGGCGTATTTTTTGAGTTATCGAGATTTTCAGGAGCTAAGGAAG
CTAAAATGGAGAAAAAAATCACTGGATATACCACCGTTGATATATCCCAATGGCATCGTAAAGAACATTT
TGAGGCATTTCAGTCAGTTGCTCAATGTACCTATAACCAGACCGTTCAGCTGGATATTACGGCCTTTTTA
AAGACCGTAAAGAAAAATAAGCACAAGTTTTATCCGGCCTTTATTCACATTCTTGCCCGCCTGATGAATG
CTCATCCGGAATTTCGTATGGCAATGAAAGACGGTGAGCTGGTGATATGGGATAGTGTTCACCCTTGTTA
CACCGTTTTCCATGAGCAAACTGAAACGTTTTCATCGCTCTGGAGTGAATACCACGACGATTTCCGGCAG
TTTCTACACATATATTCGCAAGATGTGGCGTGTTACGGTGAAAACCTGGCCTATTTCCCTAAAGGGTTTA
TTGAGAATATGTTTTTCGTCTCAGCCAATCCCTGGGTGAGTTTCACCAGTTTTGATTTAAACGTGGCCAA
TATGGACAACTTCTTCGCCCCCGTTTTCACCATGGGCAAATATTATACGCAAGGCGACAAGGTGCTGATG
CCGCTGGCGATTCAGGTTCATCATGCCGTTTGTGATGGCTTCCATGTCGGCAGAATGCTTAATGAATTAC
AACAGTACTGCGATGAGTGGCAGGGCGGGGCGTAATTTGATATCGAGCTCGCTTGGACTCCTGTTGATAG
ATCCAGTAATGACCTCAGAACTCCATCTGGATTTGTTCAGAACGCTCGGTTGCCGCCGGGCGTTTTTTAT
TGGTGAGAATCCAAGCCTCCGATCAACGTCTCATTTTCGCCAAAAGTTGGCCCAGGGCTTCCCGGTATCA
ACAGGGACACCAGGATTTATTTATTCTGCGAAGTGATCTTCCGTCACAGGTATTTATTCGGCGCAAAGTG
CGTCGGGTGATGCTGCCAACTTACTGATTTAGTGTATGATGGTGTTTTTGAGGTGCTCCAGTGGCTTCTG
TTTCTATCAGCTGTCCCTCCTGTTCAGCTACTGACGGGGTGGTGCGTAACGGCAAAAGCACCGCCGGACA
TCAGCGCTAGCGGAGTGTATACTGGCTTACTATGTTGGCACTGATGAGGGTGTCAGTGAAGTGCTTCATG
TGGCAGGAGAAAAAAGGCTGCACCGGTGCGTCAGCAGAATATGTGATACAGGATATATTCCGCTTCCTCG
CTCACTGACTCGCTACGCTCGGTCGTTCGACTGCGGCGAGCGGAAATGGCTTACGAACGGGGCGGAGATT
TCCTGGAAGATGCCAGGAAGATACTTAACAGGGAAGTGAGAGGGCCGCGGCAAAGCCGTTTTTCCATAGG
CTCCGCCCCCCTGACAAGCATCACGAAATCTGACGCTCAAATCAGTGGTGGCGAAACCCGACAGGACTAT
AAAGATACCAGGCGTTTCCCCCTGGCGGCTCCCTCGTGCGCTCTCCTGTTCCTGCCTTTCGGTTTACCGG
TGTCATTCCGCTGTTATGGCCGCGTTTGTCTCATTCCACGCCTGACACTCAGTTCCGGGTAGGCAGTTCG
CTCCAAGCTGGACTGTATGCACGAACCCCCCGTTCAGTCCGACCGCTGCGCCTTATCCGGTAACTATCGT
CTTGAGTCCAACCCGGAAAGACATGCAAAAGCACCACTGGCAGCAGCCACTGGTAATTGATTTAGAGGAG
TTAGTCTTGAAGTCATGCGCCGGTTAAGGCTAAACTGAAAGGACAAGTTTTGGTGACTGCGCTCCTCCAA
GCCAGTTACCTCGGTTCAAAGAGTTGGTAGCTCAGAGAACCTTCGAAAAACCGCCCTGCAAGGCGGTTTT
TTCGTTTTCAGAGCAAGAGATTACGCGCAGACCAAAACGATCTCAAGAAGATCATCTTATTAATCAGATA
AAATATTTCTAGATTTCAGTGCAATTTATCTCTTCAAATGTAGCACCTGAAGTCAGCCCCATACGATATA
AGTTGTAATTCTCATGTTTGACAGCTTATCATCGATAAGCTTCCGATGGCGCGCCGAGAGGCTTTACACT
TTATGCTTCCGGCT
Features (pLannotate 1.2.2; 14 found; start..end, strand, type, name):
     16..50      +  promoter       J23119(SpeI) promoter: bacterial promoter (Registry of Standard Biological Parts BBa J23119) modified to end with an SpeI site
     50..149     +  ncRNA          TPP: Accession: RF00059 - TPP riboswitch (THI element)
    183..896     +  CDS            Superfolder GFP: Superfolder GFP is a basic (constitutively fluorescent) green fluorescent protein published in 2005, derived from Aequorea victoria. It is reported to be a very rapidly-maturing weak dimer.
    964..981     +  CDS            capTEV™ (fragment): composite tag for in vivo biotinylation, TEV protease cleavage, and 6xHis tagging
   1088..1203    +  ncRNA          5S rRNA: Accession: RF00001 - 5S ribosomal RNA
   1207..1272    +  terminator     rrnB T1 terminator (fragment): transcription terminator T1 from the E. coli rrnB gene
   1308..1405    +  promoter       cat promoter: promoter of the E. coli cat gene encoding chloramphenicol acetyltransferase
   1406..2062    +  CDS            cat: CAT_ECOLX - Experimental evidence at protein level: Swiss-Prot protein existence level 1. This enzyme is an effector of chloramphenicol resistance in bacteria. From Escherichia coli. This protein is used as a marker in many commonly used cloning vectors, such as pACYC184.
   2086..2180    +  terminator     lambda t0 terminator: transcription terminator from phage lambda
   2316..2459    +  mobile_element IS1 (fragment): prokaryotic transposable element IS1
   2578..2633    -  rep_origin     RSF ori (fragment): Plasmids containing the RSF 1030 origin of replication can be propagated in E. coli cells that contain additional plasmids with compatible origins.
   2721..3266    -  rep_origin     p15A ori: Plasmids containing the medium-copy-number p15A origin of replication can be propagated in E. coli cells that contain a second plasmid with the ColE1 origin.
   3378..3402    +  promoter       tet promoter (fragment): E. coli promoter for tetracycline efflux protein gene
   3423..3444    +  promoter       lac UV5 promoter (fragment): E. coli lac promoter with an "up" mutation
