[The description below was written by a language model from this plasmid's Addgene catalogue record and pLannotate feature annotations shown in this document.]
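Description:
JBL6412 is a small (about 3.4 kb) bacterial expression plasmid built on a p15A backbone and used as a fluorescent reporter for a mutant thiamine pyrophosphate (TPP) riboswitch in E. coli. It replicates from the p15A origin, which the catalogue lists as low copy and which is compatible with ColE1-type plasmids. It is selected with chloramphenicol through a cat gene driven by its own promoter and followed by the lambda t0 terminator. The feature table also picks up short fragments annotated as IS1, RSF ori, tet promoter and lac UV5 promoter. These appear to be backbone remnants or partial sequence matches rather than functional parts of the design.

The reporter cassette begins with the strong constitutive Anderson promoter J23119, in the variant that ends in an SpeI site. This promoter transcribes the E. coli thiB TPP riboswitch (THI element) placed directly upstream of the superfolder GFP coding sequence. The riboswitch here carries a deletion of positions 90–99, which the depositor describes as a full linker deletion. Downstream of sfGFP are a short match to a 6xHis-containing tag fragment, a 5S rRNA segment and part of the rrnB T1 terminator, which together form the termination region.

Because transcription is constitutive, changes in sfGFP fluorescence reflect regulation by the riboswitch, which the associated publication treats as a translational switch responding to TPP. Comparing this deletion variant with other versions of the riboswitch would show how the linker region contributes to the RNA folding and regulatory function of the thiB element. The record does not report the phenotype of this particular mutant.
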