Addgene plasmid #183849: JBL6412
Purpose: sfGFP reporter under the control of Mutant E. coli thiB TPP Riboswitch under the control of a Constitutive promoter
Depositing lab: Julius Lucks. Depositing organization: Northwestern University. Publication: A transient intermediate RNA structure underlies the regulatory function of the E. coli thiB TPP translational riboswitch. Berman KE, Steans R, Hertz LM, Lucks JB. RNA. 2023 Nov;29(11):1658-1672. doi: 10.1261/rna.079427.122. Epub 2023 Jul 7. PubMed 37419663.
Backbone
  Vector backbone: p15a
  Vector type: Bacterial Expression
Growth in bacteria
  Bacterial resistance: Chloramphenicol, 25 μg/mL
  Growth temperature: 37°C
  Growth strain: DH5alpha
  Copy number: Low Copy
Gene/Insert
  Gene/Insert name: E. coli thiB TPP Riboswitch delta90-99 regulated sfGFP
  Species: E. coli
  Promoter: J23119 - Anderson Promoter
  Cloning method: Gibson Cloning
Terms and licenses: Academic/Nonprofit Terms; Industry Terms: Not Available to Industry
Depositor comments: Spe1/J23119 Promoter + thiB TPP thiB E. coli Riboswitch Full Linker Del+ sfGFP
How to cite: JBL6412 was a gift from Julius Lucks (Addgene plasmid # 183849 ; http://n2t.net/addgene:183849 ; RRID:Addgene_183849)
